>Addgene plasmid #121407 | pCu-Atg17(416) (I325D) | addgene full sequence | sequence record 236131 | Addgene NGS Result
ATTCATTAATGCAGCTGGCACGACAGGTTTCCCGACTGGAAAGCGGGCAGTGAGCGCAACGCAATTAATG
TGAGTTAGCTCACTCATTAGGCACCCCAGGCTTTACACTTTATGCTTCCGGCTCGTATGTTGTGTGGAAT
TGTGAGCGGATAACAATTTCACACAGGAAACAGCTATGACCATGATTACGCCAAGCGCGCAATTAACCCT
CACTAAAGGGAACAAAAGCTGGAGCTCCTAGTTAGAAAAAGACATTTTTGCTGTCAGTCACTGTCAAGAG
ATTCTTTTGCTGGCATTTCTTCTAGAAGCAAAAAGAGCGATGCGTCTTTTCCGCTGAACCGTTCCAGCAA
AAAAGACTACCAACGCAATATGGATTGTCAGAATCATATAAAAGAGAAGCAAATAACTCCTTGTCTTGTA
TCAATTGCATTATAATATCTTCTTGTTAGTGCAATATCATATAGAAGTCATCGACTAGTGGATCCCCCGG
GCTGCAGGAATTCGATATCAAGCTTATCGATATGAACGAAGCAGATGTTACAAAATTTGTTAATAATGCC
AGGAAAACGCTGACCGATGCTCAACTTTTATGTTCAAGTGCTAATTTAAGGATTGTAGATATTAAGAAAA
AATTGTCATCTTGGCAGTTGAGTATTTCAAAACTCAATTTTCTAATAGTTGGCTTGAGACAGCAAGGAAA
GTTTCTTTACACTATTTTAAAGGAAGGCATTGGGACAAAGCTAATCCAGAAACAATGGAATCAAGCTGTC
TTAGTGGTCTTAGTTGATGAGATGAAGTACTGGCAATATGAAATCACTTCTAAAGTACAAAGGTTGGATG
GTATAGTAAATGAATTGAGCATATCAGAAAAAGATGATACCGATCCCTCTAAACTAGGAGATTACATCTC
GAGAGACAACGTTAACTTATTGAATGACAAACTGAAAGAAGTGCCAGTAATTGAGCGTCAAATTGAAAAC
ATTAAGCTTCAATACGAAAATATGGTCAGAAAAGTTAACAAAGAACTGATTGATACCAAGTTGACGGACG
TAACTCAAAAATTCCAAAGTAAATTTGGTATAGATAACCTGATGGAAACAAATGTTGCAGAGCAGTTTAG
CAGGGAACTAACGGACCTTGAAAAAGATTTAGCAGAGATAATGAATTCATTGACACAGCACTTTGATAAG
ACATTGCTGTTACAAGATAAAAAAATTGATAACGATGAACGTGAGGAGCTGTTTAAGGTGGTACAAGGCG
ACGACAAAGAACTATACAACATTTTCAAAACTCTGCATGAGGTAATTGATGACGTGGACAAAACAATTCT
TAACTTGGGTCAATTTTTGCAGGCAAAAATAAAGGAAAAGACAGAACTACACAGCGAAGTTTCTGAAATA
ATAAACGATTTCAATAGAAATTTGGAATATCTATTAATCTTTAAAGATATTTCCAATCTGATTGATAGCT
TCAAAAATTCCTGTACACAAGATGATCAAACAACTAAGGAACTTTGTGAATTTTATGATAATTTTGAAGA
AAGCTACGGTAACTTAGTTCTAGAAGCAAAGAGGAGAAAGGATGTGGCAAACAGAATGAAAACTATATTG
AAAGATTGTGAAAAGCAGTTGCAGAATTTAGATGCTCAGGACCAGGAAGAACGTCAGAATTTTATAGCGG
AAAATGGAACTTATCTTCCTGAGACAATCTGGCCCGGTAAAATTGACGATTTTTCTTCCCTGTACACTTT
AAATTACAACGTGAAGAATCCTTAGGTCGACCTCGAGTCATGTAATTAGTTATGTCACGCTTACATTCAC
GCCCTCCCCCCACATCCGCTCTAACCGAAAAGGAAGGAGTTAGACAACCTGAAGTCTAGGTCCCTATTTA
TTTTTTTATAGTTATGTTAGTATTAAGAACGTTATTTATATTTCAAATTTTTCTTTTTTTTCTGTACAGA
CGCGTGTACGCATGTAACATTATACTGAAAACCTTGCTTGAGAAGGTTTTGGGACGCTCGAAGGCTTTAA
TTTGCGGCCGGTACCCAATTCGCCCTATAGTGAGTCGTATTACGCGCGCTCACTGGCCGTCGTTTTACAA
CGTCGTGACTGGGAAAACCCTGGCGTTACCCAACTTAATCGCCTTGCAGCACATCCCCCTTTCGCCAGCT
GGCGTAATAGCGAAGAGGCCCGCACCGATCGCCCTTCCCAACAGTTGCGCAGCCTGAATGGCGAATGG
[124 nt withheld, positions 2239-2362]
C
[91 nt withheld, positions 2364-2454]
A
[49 nt withheld, positions 2456-2504]
CCTTTGACGTTGGAGTCCACGTTCTTT
[37 nt withheld, positions 2532-2568]
ACCCTATCTCGGTCTATTCTTTTGATTTATAAGGGATTTTGCCGATTTCGGCCTATTGGTTAAAAAATGA
GCTGATTTAACAAAAATTTAACGCGAATTTTAACAAAATATTAACGCTTACAATTTCCTGATGCGGTATT
TTCTCCTTACGCATCTGTGCGGTATTTCACACCGCATAGGGTAATAACTGATATAATTAAATTGAAGCTC
TAATTTGTGAGTTTAGTATACATGCATTTACTTATAATACAGTTTTTTAGTTTTGCTGGCCGCATCTTCT
CAAATATGCTTCCCAGCCTGCTTTTCTGTAACGTTCACCCTCTACCTTAGCATCCCTTCCCTTTGCAAAT
AGTCCTCTTCCAACAATAATAATGTCAGATCCTGTAGAGACCACATCATCCACGGTTCTATACTGTTGAC
CCAATGCGTCTCCCTTGTCATCTAAACCCACACCGGGTGTCATAATCAACCAATCGTAACCTTCATCTCT
TCCACCCATGTCTCTTTGAGCAATAAAGCCGATAACAAAATCTTTGTCGCTCTTCGCAATGTCAACAGTA
CCCTTAGTATATTCTCCAGTAGATAGGGAGCCCTTGCATGACAATTCTGCTAACATCAAAAGGCCTCTAG
GTTCCTTTGTTACTTCTTCTGCCGCCTGCTTCAAACCGCTAACAATACCTGGGCCCACCACACCGTGTGC
ATTCGTAATGTCTGCCCATTCTGCTATTCTGTATACACCCGCAGAGTACTGCAATTTGACTGTATTACCA
ATGTCAGCAAATTTTCTGTCTTCGAAGAGTAAAAAATTGTACTTGGCGGATAATGCCTTTAGCGGCTTAA
CTGTGCCCTCCATGGAAAAATCAGTCAAGATATCCACATGTGTTTTTAGTAAACAAATTTTGGGACCTAA
TGCTTCAACTAACTCCAGTAATTCCTTGGTGGTACGAACATCCAATGAAGCACACAAGTTTGTTTGCTTT
TCGTGCATGATATTAAATAGCTTGGCAGCAACAGGACTAGGATGAGTAGCAGCACGTTCCTTATATGTAG
CTTTCGACATGATTTATCTTCGTTTCCTGCAGGTTTTTGTTCTGTGCAGTTGGGTTAAGAATACTGGGCA
ATTTCATGTTTCTTCAACACTACATATGCGTATATATACCAATCTAAGTCTGTGCTCCTTCCTTCGTTCT
TCCTTCTGTTCGGAGATTACCGAATCAAAAAAATTTCAAGGAAACCGAAATCAAAAAAAAGAATAAAAAA
AAAATGATGAATTGAAAAGGTGGTATGGTGCACTCTCAGTACAATCTGCTCTGATGCCGCATAGTTAAGC
CAGCCCCGACACCCGCCAACACCCGCTGACGCGCCCTGACGGGCTTGTCTGCTCCCGGCATCCGCTTACA
GACAAGCTGTGACCGTCTCCGGGAGCTGCATGTGTCAGAGGTTTTCACCGTCATCACCGAAACGCGCGAG
ACGAAAGGGCCTCGTGATACGCCTATTTTTATAGGTTAATGTCATGATAATAATGGTTTCTTAGACGGAT
CGCTTGCCTGTAACTTACACGCGCCTCGTATCTTTTAATGATGGAATAATTTGGGAATTTACTCTGTGTT
TATTTATTTTTATGTTTTGTATTTGGATTTTAGAAAGTAAATAAAGAAGGTAGAAGAGTTACGGAATGAA
GAAAAAAAAATAAACAAAGGTTTAAAAAATTTCAACAAAAAGCGTACTTTACATATATATTTATTAGACA
AGAAAAGCAGATTAAATAGATATACATTCGATTAACGATAAGTAAAATGTAAAATCACAGGATTTTCGTG
TGTGGTCTTCTACACAGACAAGATGAAACAATTCGGCATTAATACCTGAGAGCAGGAAGAGCAAGATAAA
AGGTAGTATTTGTTGGCGATCCCCCTAGAGTCTTTTACATCTTCGGAAAACAAAAACTATTTTTTCTTTA
ATTTCTTTTTTTACTTTCTATTTTTAATTTATATATTTATATTAAAAAATTTAAATTATAATTATTTTTA
TAGCACGTGATGAAAAGGACCCAGGTGGCACTTTTCGGGGAAATGTGCGCGGAACCCCTATTTGTTTATT
TTTCTAAATACATTCAAATATGTATCCGCTCATGAGACAATAACCCTGATAAATGCTTCAATAATATTGA
AAAAGGAAGAGTATGAGTATTCAACATTTCCGTGTCGCCCTTATTCCCTTTTTTGCGGCATTTTGCCTTC
CTGTTTTTGCTCACCCAGAAACGCTGGTGAAAGTAAAAGATGCTGAAGATCAGTTGGGTGCACGAGTGGG
TTACATCGAACTGGATCTCAACAGCGGTAAGATCCTTGAGAGTTTTCGCCCCGAAGAACGTTTTCCAATG
ATGAGCACTTTTAAAGTTCTGCTATGTGGCGCGGTATTATCCCGTATTGACGCCGGGCAAGAGCAACTCG
GTCGCCGCATACACTATTCTCAGAATGACTTGGTTGAGTACTCACCAGTCACAGAAAAGCATCTTACGGA
TGGCATGACAGTAAGAGAATTATGCAGTGCTGCCATAACCATGAGTGATAACACTGCGGCCAACTTACTT
CTGACAACGATCGGAGGACCGAAGGAGCTAACCGCTTTTTTGCACAACATGGGGGATCATGTAACTCGCC
TTGATCGTTGGGAACCGGAGCTGAATGAAGCCATACCAAACGACGAGCGTGACACCACGATGCCTGTAGC
AATGGCAACAACGTTGCGCAAACTATTAACTGGCGAACTACTTACTCTAGCTTCCCGGCAACAATTAATA
GACTGGATGGAGGCGGATAAAGTTGCAGGACCACTTCTGCGCTCGGCCCTTCCGGCTGGCTGGTTTATTG
CTGATAAATCTGGAGCCGGTGAGCGTGGGTCTCGCGGTATCATTGCAGCACTGGGGCCAGATGGTAAGCC
CTCCCGTATCGTAGTTATCTACACGACGGGGAGTCAGGCAACTATGGATGAACGAAATAGACAGATCGCT
GAGATAGGTGCCTCACTGATTAAGCATTGGTAACTGTCAGACCAAGTTTACTCATATATACTTTAGATTG
ATTTAAAACTTCATTTTTAATTTAAAAGGATCTAGGTGAAGATCCTTTTTGATAATCTCATGACCAAAAT
CCCTTAACGTGAGTTTTCGTTCCACTGAGCGTCAGACCCCGTAGAAAAGATCAAAGGATCTTCTTGAGAT
CCTTTTTTTCTGCGCGTAATCTGCTGCTTGCAAACAAAAAAACCACCGCTACCAGCGGTGGTTTGTTTGC
CGGATCAAGAGCTACCAACTCTTTTTCCGAAGGTAACTGGCTTCAGCAGAGCGCAGATACCAAATACTGT
TCTTCTAGTGTAGCCGTAGTTAGGCCACCACTTCAAGAACTCTGTAGCACCGCCTACATACCTCGCTCTG
CTAATCCTGTTACCAGTGGCTGCTGCCAGTGGCGATAAGTCGTGTCTTACCGGGTTGGACTCAAGACGAT
AGTTACCGGATAAGGCGCAGCGGTCGGGCTGAACGGGGGGTTCGTGCACACAGCCCAGCTTGGAGCGAAC
GACCTACACCGAACTGAGATACCTACAGCGTGAGCTATGAGAAAGCGCCACGCTTCCCGAAGGGAGAAAG
GCGGACAGGTATCCGGTAAGCGGCAGGGTCGGAACAGGAGAGCGCACGAGGGAGCTTCCAGGGGGAAACG
CCTGGTATCTTTATAGTCCTGTCGGGTTTCGCCACCTCTGACTTGAGCGTCGATTTTTGTGATGCTCGTC
AGGGGGGCGGAGCCTATGGAAAAACGCCAGCAACGCGGCCTTTTTACGGTTCCTGGCCTTTTGCTGGCCT
TTTGCTCACATGTTCTTTCCTGCGTTATCCCCTGATTCTGTGGATAACCGTATTACCGCCTTTGAGTGAG
CTGATACCGCTCGCCGCAGCCGAACGACCGAGCGCAGCGAGTCAGTGAGCGAGGAAGCGGAAGAGCGCCC
AATACGCAAACCGCCTCTCCCCGCGCGTTGGCCG
Features (pLannotate 1.2.2; 21 found; start..end, strand, type, name):
     66..87      +  protein_bind   CAP binding site: CAP binding activates transcription in the presence of cAMP. E. coli catabolite activator protein
    102..132     +  promoter       lac promoter: promoter for the E. coli lac operon
    140..156     +  protein_bind   lac operator: The lac repressor binds to the lac operator to inhibit transcription in E. coli. This inhibition can be relieved by adding lactose or isopropyl-β-D-thiogalactopyranoside (IPTG). lac repressor encoded by lacI
    201..219     +  promoter       T3 promoter: promoter for bacteriophage T3 RNA polymerase
    238..472     +  promoter       CUP1 promoter: S. cerevisiae CUP1; inducible metallothionein promoter, regulated by Cu2+
    474..522     +  misc_feature   MCS (fragment): pBluescript multiple cloning site
    522..1772    +  CDS            ATG17: ATG17_YEAST - Also known as APG17. Experimental evidence at protein level: Swiss-Prot protein existence level 1. Autophagy-specific protein that functions with ATG13, ATG29, and CIS1/ATG31 in response to autophagy-inducing signals as a scaffold to recruit other ATG proteins to organize pre-autophagosomal structure (PAS) formation. Modulates the timing and magnitude of the autophagy response, such as the size of the sequestering vesicles, through interacting with and regulating ATG1 kinase activity. Plays particularly a role in pexophagy and nucleophagy. With ATG13, is required for ATG1 activat
   1788..2035    +  terminator     CYC1 terminator: S. cerevisiae CYC1; transcription terminator for CYC1
   2054..2072    -  promoter       T7 promoter: promoter for bacteriophage T7 RNA polymerase
   2080..2235    +  CDS            lacZα (fragment): LacZα fragment of β-galactosidase; lacZ fragment
   2239..2667    +  rep_origin     f1 ori (sequence partly withheld): f1 bacteriophage origin of replication; arrow indicates direction of (+) strand synthesis
   2695..2746    -  misc_feature   bom (fragment): basis of mobility region from pBR322
   2825..3628    -  CDS            URA3: orotidine-5'-phosphate decarboxylase, required for uracil biosynthesis; S. cerevisiae URA3; yeast auxotrophic marker, counterselectable with 5-fluoroorotic acid (5-FOA)
   3629..3844    -  promoter       URA3 promoter: S. cerevisiae URA3
   3852..3901    -  misc_feature   bom (fragment): basis of mobility region from pBR322
   4003..4038    -  CDS            rop (fragment): Rop protein, which maintains plasmids at low copy number; rop
   4106..4609    -  misc_feature   CEN/ARS: S. cerevisiae CEN6 centromere fused to an autonomously replicating sequence
   4646..4750    +  promoter       AmpR promoter: bla
   4751..5611    +  CDS            AmpR: β-lactamase; bla; confers resistance to ampicillin, carbenicillin, and related antibiotics
   5782..6370    +  rep_origin     ori: high-copy-number ColE1/pMB1/pBR322/pUC origin of replication
   6553..53      +  CDS            lacI (fragment) (across the origin): lac repressor; lacI; The lac repressor binds to the lac operator to inhibit transcription in E. coli. This inhibition can be relieved by adding lactose or isopropyl-β-D-thiogalactopyranoside (IPTG).
