[The description below was written by a language model from this plasmid's Addgene catalogue record and pLannotate feature annotations shown in this document.]
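Description:
pCu-Atg17(416) (I325D) is a yeast expression plasmid built on the pRS416 shuttle backbone, a low-copy centromeric vector for Saccharomyces cerevisiae. The CEN6/ARS element provides stable, roughly single-copy maintenance in yeast, and the URA3 marker with its own promoter allows selection in ura3 strains on medium lacking uracil, with the option of counterselection on 5-fluoroorotic acid. For propagation in E. coli the plasmid carries a ColE1/pUC-type origin and the β-lactamase gene for ampicillin resistance. The remaining annotated features are leftovers of the pBluescript-derived cloning region and backbone: an f1 origin, lac promoter/operator and lacZα fragments, flanking T3 and T7 promoters, and short bom, rop and lacI fragments.

The payload, cloned between SacI and KpnI sites, is a cassette consisting of the CUP1 promoter, the S. cerevisiae ATG17 open reading frame and the CYC1 transcription terminator. CUP1 is the copper-responsive metallothionein promoter, so expression of Atg17 can be tuned by Cu2+ in the medium. No epitope tag or reporter is annotated on the coding sequence. Atg17 is an autophagy scaffold protein that acts with Atg13, Atg29 and Atg31 to organise the pre-autophagosomal structure and regulate Atg1 kinase activity. This version carries an isoleucine-to-aspartate substitution at residue 325. The record does not state the functional consequence of this mutation. The associated study concerns how the Atg17-Atg31-Atg29 complex cooperates with Atg11 to recruit the Vam7 SNARE for autophagosome-vacuole fusion, so the plasmid is presumably intended for expressing the mutant in yeast for comparison with wild-type Atg17 in autophagy assays.
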