Addgene plasmid #121407: pCu-Atg17(416) (I325D)
Purpose: Expressing Atg17
Depositing lab: Daniel Klionsky. Depositing organization: University of Michigan. Publication: The Atg17-Atg31-Atg29 Complex Coordinates with Atg11 to Recruit the Vam7 SNARE and Mediate Autophagosome-Vacuole Fusion. Liu X, Mao K, Yu AYH, Omairi-Nasser A, Austin J 2nd, Glick BS, Yip CK, Klionsky DJ. Curr Biol. 2016 Jan 25;26(2):150-160. doi: 10.1016/j.cub.2015.11.054. Epub 2016 Jan 7. PubMed 26774783.
Backbone
  Vector backbone: pRS416
  Vector type: Yeast Expression
  Selectable markers: URA3
Growth in bacteria
  Bacterial resistance: Ampicillin, 100 μg/mL
  Growth temperature: 37°C
  Growth strain: DH5alpha
  Copy number: Unknown
Gene/Insert
  Gene/Insert name: CUP1p-ATG17 ORF-CYC1 terminator (alt name: ATG17)
  Species: S. cerevisiae (budding yeast)
  Insert size (bp): 1802
  Mutation: Isoleucine 325 to Aspartic acid
  Promoter: CUP1 promoter
  Cloning method: Restriction Enzyme; 5′ cloning site Sac1 (unknown if destroyed); 3′ cloning site Kpn1 (unknown if destroyed)
  Sequencing primers: 5′ tgggaagggcgatcggtg
Terms and licenses: Academic/Nonprofit Terms; Industry Terms: Not Available to Industry
How to cite: pCu-Atg17(416) (I325D) was a gift from Daniel Klionsky (Addgene plasmid # 121407 ; http://n2t.net/addgene:121407 ; RRID:Addgene_121407)
