>Addgene plasmid #121407 | pCu-Atg17(416) (I325D) | depositor partial sequence | sequence record 231179 | pCu-Atg17(416) (I325D) sequence 6604 bps
TCGCGCGTTTCGGTGATGACGGTGAAAACCTCTGACACATGCAGCTCCCGGAGACGGTCACAGCTTGTCT
GTAAGCGGATGCCGGGAGCAGACAAGCCCGTCAGGGCGCGTCAGCGGGTGTTGGCGGGTGTCGGGGCTGG
CTTAACTATGCGGCATCAGAGCAGATTGTACTGAGAGTGCACCATACCACAGCTTTTCAATTCAATTCAT
CATTTTTTTTTTATTCTTTTTTTTGATTTCGGTTTCTTTGAAATTTTTTTGATTCGGTAATCTCCGAACA
GAAGGAAGAACGAAGGAAGGAGCACAGACTTAGATTGGTATATATACGCATATGTAGTGTTGAAGAAACA
TGAAATTGCCCAGTATTCTTAACCCAACTGCACAGAACAAAAACCTGCAGGAAACGAAGATAAATCATGT
CGAAAGCTACATATAAGGAACGTGCTGCTACTCATCCTAGTCCTGTTGCTGCCAAGCTATTTAATATCAT
GCACGAAAAGCAAACAAACTTGTGTGCTTCATTGGATGTTCGTACCACCAAGGAATTACTGGAGTTAGTT
GAAGCATTAGGTCCCAAAATTTGTTTACTAAAAACACATGTGGATATCTTGACTGATTTTTCCATGGAGG
GCACAGTTAAGCCGCTAAAGGCATTATCCGCCAAGTACAATTTTTTACTCTTCGAAGACAGAAAATTTGC
TGACATTGGTAATACAGTCAAATTGCAGTACTCTGCGGGTGTATACAGAATAGCAGAATGGGCAGACATT
ACGAATGCACACGGTGTGGTGGGCCCAGGTATTGTTAGCGGTTTGAAGCAGGCGGCAGAAGAAGTAACAA
AGGAACCTAGAGGCCTTTTGATGTTAGCAGAATTGTCATGCAAGGGCTCCCTATCTACTGGAGAATATAC
TAAGGGTACTGTTGACATTGCGAAGAGCGACAAAGATTTTGTTATCGGCTTTATTGCTCAAAGAGACATG
GGTGGAAGAGATGAAGGTTACGATTGGTTGATTATGACACCCGGTGTGGGTTTAGATGACAAGGGAGACG
CATTGGGTCAACAGTATAGAACCGTGGATGATGTGGTCTCTACAGGATCTGACATTATTATTGTTGGAAG
AGGACTATTTGCAAAGGGAAGGGATGCTAAGGTAGAGGGTGAACGTTACAGAAAAGCAGGCTGGGAAGCA
TATTTGAGAAGATGCGGCCAGCAAAACTAAAAAACTGTATTATAAGTAAATGCATGTATACTAAACTCAC
AAATTAGAGCTTCAATTTAATTATATCAGTTATTACCCTATGCGGTGTGAAATACCGCACAGATGCGTAA
GGAGAAAATACCGCATCAGGAAATTGTAAACGTTAATATTTTGTTAAAATTCGCGTTAAATTTTTGTTAA
ATCAGCTCATTTTTTAACCAATAGGCCGAAATCGGCAAAATCCCTTATAAATCAAAAGAATAGACCGAGA
TAGGGT
[37 nt withheld, positions 1477-1513]
AAAGAACGTGGACTCCAACGTCAAAGG
[49 nt withheld, positions 1541-1589]
T
[91 nt withheld, positions 1591-1681]
G
[124 nt withheld, positions 1683-1806]
CGCGCCATTCGCCATTCAGGCTGCGCAACTGTTGGGAAGGGCGATCGGTGCGGGCCTCTTCGCTATTACG
CCAGCTGGCGAAAGGGGGATGTGCTGCAAGGCGATTAAGTTGGGTAACGCCAGGGTTTTCCCAGTCACGA
CGTTGTAAAACGACGGCCAGTGAGCGCGCGTAATACGACTCACTATAGGGCGAATTGGGTACCGGCCGCA
AATTAAAGCCTTCGAGCGTCCCAAAACCTTCTCAAGCAAGGTTTTCAGTATAATGTTACATGCGTACACG
CGTCTGTACAGAAAAAAAAGAAAAATTTGAAATATAAATAACGTTCTTAATACTAACATAACTATAAAAA
AATAAATAGGGACCTAGACTTCAGGTTGTCTAACTCCTTCCTTTTCGGTTAGAGCGGATGTGGGGGGAGG
GCGTGAATGTAAGCGTGACATAACTAATTACATGACTCGAGGTCGACCTAAGGATTCTTCACGTTGTAAT
TTAAAGTGTACAGGGAAGAAAAATCGTCAATTTTACCGGGCCAGATTGTCTCAGGAAGATAAGTTCCATT
TTCCGCTATAAAATTCTGACGTTCTTCCTGGTCCTGAGCATCTAAATTCTGCAACTGCTTTTCACAATCT
TTCAATATAGTTTTCATTCTGTTTGCCACATCCTTTCTCCTCTTTGCTTCTAGAACTAAGTTACCGTAGC
TTTCTTCAAAATTATCATAAAATTCACAAAGTTCCTTAGTTGTTTGATCATCTTGTGTACAGGAATTTTT
GAAGCTATCAATCAGATTGGAAATATCTTTAAAGATTAATAGATATTCCAAATTTCTATTGAAATCGTTT
ATTATTTCAGAAACTTCGCTGTGTAGTTCTGTCTTTTCCTTTATTTTTGCCTGCAAAAATTGACCCAAGT
TAAGAATTGTTTTGTCCACGTCATCAATTACCTCATGCAGAGTTTTGAAAATGTTGTATAGTTCTTTGTC
GTCGCCTTGTACCACCTTAAACAGCTCCTCACGTTCATCGTTATCAATTTTTTTATCTTGTAACAGCAAT
GTCTTATCAAAGTGCTGTGTCAATGAATTCATTATCTCTGCTAAATCTTTTTCAAGGTCCGTTAGTTCCC
TGCTAAACTGCTCTGCAACATTTGTTTCCATCAGGTTATCTATACCAAATTTACTTTGGAATTTTTGAGT
TACGTCCGTCAACTTGGTATCAATCAGTTCTTTGTTAACTTTTCTGACCATATTTTCGTATTGAAGCTTA
ATGTTTTCAATTTGACGCTCAATTACTGGCACTTCTTTCAGTTTGTCATTCAATAAGTTAACGTTGTCTC
TCGAGATGTAATCTCCTAGTTTAGAGGGATCGGTATCATCTTTTTCTGATATGCTCAATTCATTTACTAT
ACCATCCAACCTTTGTACTTTAGAAGTGATTTCATATTGCCAGTACTTCATCTCATCAACTAAGACCACT
AAGACAGCTTGATTCCATTGTTTCTGGATTAGCTTTGTCCCAATGCCTTCCTTTAAAATAGTGTAAAGAA
ACTTTCCTTGCTGTCTCAAGCCAACTATTAGAAAATTGAGTTTTGAAATACTCAACTGCCAAGATGACAA
TTTTTTCTTAATATCTACAATCCTTAAATTAGCACTTGAACATAAAAGTTGAGCATCGGTCAGCGTTTTC
CTGGCATTATTAACAAATTTTGTAACATCTGCTTCGTTCATATCGATAAGCTTGATATCGAATTCCTGCA
GCCCGGGGGATCCACTAGTCGATGACTTCTATATGATATTGCACTAACAAGAAGATATTATAATGCAATT
GATACAAGACAAGGAGTTATTTGCTTCTCTTTTATATGATTCTGACAATCCATATTGCGTTGGTAGTCTT
TTTTGCTGGAACGGTTCAGCGGAAAAGACGCATCGCTCTTTTTGCTTCTAGAAGAAATGCCAGCAAAAGA
ATCTCTTGACAGTGACTGACAGCAAAAATGTCTTTTTCTAACTAGGAGCTCCAGCTTTTGTTCCCTTTAG
TGAGGGTTAATTGCGCGCTTGGCGTAATCATGGTCATAGCTGTTTCCTGTGTGAAATTGTTATCCGCTCA
CAATTCCACACAACATAGGAGCCGGAAGCATAAAGTGTAAAGCCTGGGGTGCCTAATGAGTGAGGTAACT
CACATTAATTGCGTTGCGCTCACTGCCCGCTTTCCAGTCGGGAAACCTGTCGTGCCAGCTGCATTAATGA
ATCGGCCAACGCGCGGGGAGAGGCGGTTTGCGTATTGGGCGCTCTTCCGCTTCCTCGCTCACTGACTCGC
TGCGCTCGGTCGTTCGGCTGCGGCGAGCGGTATCAGCTCACTCAAAGGCGGTAATACGGTTATCCACAGA
ATCAGGGGATAACGCAGGAAAGAACATGTGAGCAAAAGGCCAGCAAAAGGCCAGGAACCGTAAAAAGGCC
GCGTTGCTGGCGTTTTTCCATAGGCTCCGCCCCCCTGACGAGCATCACAAAAATCGACGCTCAAGTCAGA
GGTGGCGAAACCCGACAGGACTATAAAGATACCAGGCGTTTCCCCCTGGAAGCTCCCTCGTGCGCTCTCC
TGTTCCGACCCTGCCGCTTACCGGATACCTGTCCGCCTTTCTCCCTTCGGGAAGCGTGGCGCTTTCTCAT
AGCTCACGCTGTAGGTATCTCAGTTCGGTGTAGGTCGTTCGCTCCAAGCTGGGCTGTGTGCACGAACCCC
CCGTTCAGCCCGACCGCTGCGCCTTATCCGGTAACTATCGTCTTGAGTCCAACCCGGTAAGACACGACTT
ATCGCCACTGGCAGCAGCCACTGGTAACAGGATTAGCAGAGCGAGGTATGTAGGCGGTGCTACAGAGTTC
TTGAAGTGGTGGCCTAACTACGGCTACACTAGAAGGACAGTATTTGGTATCTGCGCTCTGCTGAAGCCAG
TTACCTTCGGAAAAAGAGTTGGTAGCTCTTGATCCGGCAAACAAACCACCGCTGGTAGCGGTGGTTTTTT
TGTTTGCAAGCAGCAGATTACGCGCAGAAAAAAAGGATCTCAAGAAGATCCTTTGATCTTTTCTACGGGG
TCTGACGCTCAGTGGAACGAAAACTCACGTTAAGGGATTTTGGTCATGAGATTATCAAAAAGGATCTTCA
CCTAGATCCTTTTAAATTAAAAATGAAGTTTTAAATCAATCTAAAGTATATATGAGTAAACTTGGTCTGA
CAGTTACCAATGCTTAATCAGTGAGGCACCTATCTCAGCGATCTGTCTATTTCGTTCATCCATAGTTGCC
TGACTCCCCGTCGTGTAGATAACTACGATACGGGAGGGCTTACCATCTGGCCCCAGTGCTGCAATGATAC
CGCGAGACCCACGCTCACCGGCTCCAGATTTATCAGCAATAAACCAGCCAGCCGGAAGGGCCGAGCGCAG
AAGTGGTCCTGCAACTTTATCCGCCTCCATCCAGTCTATTAATTGTTGCCGGGAAGCTAGAGTAAGTAGT
TCGCCAGTTAATAGTTTGCGCAACGTTGTTGCCATTGCTACAGGCATCGTGGTGTCACGCTCGTCGTTTG
GTATGGCTTCATTCAGCTCCGGTTCCCAACGATCAAGGCGAGTTACATGATCCCCCATGTTGTGCAAAAA
AGCGGTTAGCTCCTTCGGTCCTCCGATCGTTGTCAGAAGTAAGTTGGCCGCAGTGTTATCACTCATGGTT
ATGGCAGCACTGCATAATTCTCTTACTGTCATGCCATCCGTAAGATGCTTTTCTGTGACTGGTGAGTACT
CAACCAAGTCATTCTGAGAATAGTGTATGCGGCGACCGAGTTGCTCTTGCCCGGCGTCAATACGGGATAA
TACCGCGCCACATAGCAGAACTTTAAAAGTGCTCATCATTGGAAAACGTTCTTCGGGGCGAAAACTCTCA
AGGATCTTACCGCTGTTGAGATCCAGTTCGATGTAACCCACTCGTGCACCCAACTGATCTTCAGCATCTT
TTACTTTCACCAGCGTTTCTGGGTGAGCAAAAACAGGAAGGCAAAATGCCGCAAAAAAGGGAATAAGGGC
GACACGGAAATGTTGAATACTCATACTCTTCCTTTTTCAATATTATTGAAGCATTTATCAGGGTTATTGT
CTCATGAGCGGATACATATTTGAATGTATTTAGAAAAATAAACAAATAGGGGTTCCGCGCACATTTCCCC
GAAAAGTGCCACCTGGGTCCTTTTCATCACGTGCTATAAAAATAATTATAATTTAAATTTTTTAATATAA
ATATATAAATTAAAAATAGAAAGTAAAAAAAGAAATTAAAGAAAAAATAGTTTTTGTTTTCCGAAGATGT
AAAAGACTCTAGGGGGATCGCCAACAAATACTACCTTTTATCTTGCTCTTCCTGCTCTCAGGTATTAATG
CCGAATTGTTTCATCTTGTCTGTGTAGAAGACCACACACGAAAATCCTGTGATTTTACATTTTACTTATC
GTTAATCGAATGTATATCTATTTAATCTGCTTTTCTTGTCTAATAAATATATATGTAAAGTACGCTTTTT
GTTGAAATTTTTTAAACCTTTGTTTATTTTTTTTTCTTCATTCCGTAACTCTTCTACCTTCTTTATTTAC
TTTCTAAAATCCAAATACAAAACATAAAAATAAATAAACACAGAGTAAATTCCCAAATTATTCCATCATT
AAAAGATACGAGGCGCGTGTAAGTTACAGGCAAGCGATCCGTCCTAAGAAACCATTATTATCATGACATT
AACCTATAAAAATAGGCGTATCACGAGGCCCTTTCGTC
